Addgene plasmid #144890: TFORF3414
Purpose: Lentiviral vector for overexpressing transcription factor ORFs with unique 24-bp barcodes. Barcodes facilitate identification of transcription factors in pooled screens.
Depositing lab: Feng Zhang. Depositing organization: Broad Institute. Publication: A transcription factor atlas of directed differentiation. Joung J, Ma S, Tay T, Geiger-Schuller KR, Kirchgatterer PC, Verdine VK, Guo B, Arias-Garcia MA, Allen WE, Singh A, Kuksenko O, Abudayyeh OO, Gootenberg JS, Fu Z, Macrae RK, Buenrostro JD, Regev A, Zhang F. Cell. 2023 Jan 5;186(1):209-229.e26. doi: 10.1016/j.cell.2022.11.026. PubMed 36608654.
Backbone
  Vector backbone: pLX_TRC317
  Backbone manufacturer: Broad Institute Genetic Perturbation Platform
  Backbone size w/o insert (bp): 8264
  Vector type: Mammalian Expression, Lentiviral
  Selectable markers: Puromycin
Growth in bacteria
  Bacterial resistance: Ampicillin, 100 μg/mL
  Growth temperature: 37°C
  Growth strain: NEB Stable
  Copy number: High Copy
Gene/Insert
  Gene/Insert name: NEUROG1
  Species: H. sapiens (human)
  Insert size (bp): 917
  Entrez Gene: NEUROG1 (a.k.a. AKA, Math4C, NEUROD3, bHLHa6, ngn1)
  Promoter: EF1a
  Tag / fusion protein: V5 (C terminal on insert)
  Cloning method: Gateway Cloning
  Sequencing primers: 5′ GGGTGGAGACTGAAGTTAGGCCAG; 3′ CACATAGCGTAAAAGGAGCAACATAG
Resource information
  A portion of this plasmid was derived from a plasmid made by: Broad Institute Genetic Perturbation Platform
Terms and licenses: Academic/Nonprofit Terms; Industry Terms: Not Available to Industry
Depositor comments: NM_006161.2 Please test multiple small colonies in case of plasmid recombination. To make this collection available in a timely manner, a portion of this collection was not fully sequenced by Addgene. If an Addgene verified full plasmid sequence is not available, please contact us prior to placing an order to request the full sequence.
How to cite: TFORF3414 was a gift from Feng Zhang (Addgene plasmid # 144890 ; http://n2t.net/addgene:144890 ; RRID:Addgene_144890)
