[The description below was written by a language model from this plasmid's Addgene catalogue record and pLannotate feature annotations shown in this document.]
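Description:
TFORF3414 is a lentiviral mammalian expression plasmid built on the pLX_TRC317 backbone from the Broad Institute Genetic Perturbation Platform. It belongs to a barcoded library of transcription factor open reading frames. It is propagated in E. coli through a high-copy ColE1/pUC-type origin with ampicillin resistance (AmpR under its own bla promoter). The backbone also carries an f1 origin and remnants of a lac/lacZα cloning region flanked by T7 and T3 promoters. The depositor warns that the plasmid can recombine, which is common for LTR-containing vectors.

The viral cassette has a third-generation, self-inactivating layout. An RSV promoter drives a truncated HIV-1 5' LTR, followed by the Ψ packaging signal with a partial gag sequence, the Rev response element, a cPPT/CTS and a ΔU3 3' LTR, with an SV40 polyadenylation signal downstream. Within the transfer region, an SV40 promoter expresses puromycin N-acetyltransferase for selecting transduced cells. The strong constitutive EF-1α promoter drives human NEUROG1 (neurogenin 1), a bHLH transcription factor involved in initiating neuronal differentiation. The ORF was inserted by Gateway cloning and sits between attB1 and attB2 sites. A V5 epitope tag lies just after attB2, giving a C-terminal fusion, and a WPRE downstream enhances transcript expression.

According to the record, each library member carries a unique 24-bp barcode so that the transcription factor can be identified in pooled overexpression screens. The feature table does not annotate this barcode, so its position is not stated. The construct is intended for lentiviral overexpression of NEUROG1, alone or in pooled screens of directed differentiation.
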