Features (pLannotate 1.2.2; 34 found; start..end, strand, type, name):
      5..231     +  promoter       RSV promoter: Rous sarcoma virus enhancer/promoter
    232..412     +  LTR            5' LTR (truncated): truncated 5' long terminal repeat (LTR) from HIV-1
    459..584     +  misc_feature   HIV-1 Ψ: packaging signal of human immunodeficiency virus type 1
    568..931     +  CDS            HIV-1 gag (fragment): gag protein from human immunodeficiency virus 1; gag
   1077..1310    +  misc_feature   RRE: The Rev response element (RRE) of HIV-1 allows for Rev-dependent mRNA export from the nucleus to the cytoplasm.
   1687..1713    +  CDS            Rev (fragment): human immunodeficiency virus 1 (HIV-1) Rev protein; rev; enhances nuclear export of unspliced and incompletely spliced viral mRNAs
   1720..1743    +  promoter       SV40 promoter (fragment): SV40 early promoter
   1744..1815    +  promoter       SV40 promoter (fragment): SV40 enhancer and early promoter
   1839..1974    +  rep_origin     SV40 ori: SV40 origin of replication
   2020..2616    +  CDS            PuroR (fragment): puromycin N-acetyltransferase; pac from Streptomyces; confers resistance to puromycin
   2665..2782    +  misc_feature   cPPT/CTS: central polypurine tract and central termination sequence of HIV-1
   2847..2913    +  CDS            small t antigen (fragment): SV40 (simian virus 40) small t antigen
   2920..4098    +  promoter       EF-1α promoter: strong constitutive promoter for human elongation factor EF-1α
   4119..4136    +  protein_bind   attB1 (fragment): mutant version of attB; core recombination site for the Gateway® BP reaction BP Clonase™
   4142..4852    +  CDS            NEUROG1: NGN1_HUMAN - Also known as BHLHA6, NEUROD3, NGN, NGN1. Experimental evidence at protein level: Swiss-Prot protein existence level 1. Acts as a transcriptional regulator. Involved in the initiation of neuronal differentiation. Activates transcription by binding to the E box (5'-CANNTG-3'). Associates with chromatin to enhancer regulatory elements in genes encoding key transcriptional regulators of neurogenesis (By similarity). From Homo sapiens (Human).
   4854..4878    -  protein_bind   attB2: mutant version of attB; recombination site for the Gateway® BP reaction BP Clonase™
   4886..4927    +  CDS            V5 tag: epitope tag from simian virus 5
   4943..4996    +  promoter       U6 promoter (fragment): RNA polymerase III promoter for human U6 snRNA
   5038..5626    +  misc_feature   WPRE: woodchuck hepatitis virus posttranscriptional regulatory element
   5677..5696    +  misc_feature   cPPT/CTS (fragment): central polypurine tract and central termination sequence of HIV-1
   5698..5931    +  LTR            3' LTR (ΔU3): self-inactivating 3' long terminal repeat (LTR) from HIV-1
   6009..6130    +  polyA_signal   SV40 poly(A) signal: SV40 polyadenylation signal
   6170..6305    +  rep_origin     SV40 ori: SV40 origin of replication
   6326..6344    -  promoter       T7 promoter: promoter for bacteriophage T7 RNA polymerase
   6352..6507    +  CDS            lacZα (fragment): LacZα fragment of β-galactosidase; lacZ fragment
   6512..6940    +  rep_origin     f1 ori (sequence partly withheld): f1 bacteriophage origin of replication; arrow indicates direction of (+) strand synthesis
   6993..7097    +  promoter       AmpR promoter: bla
   7098..7958    +  CDS            AmpR: β-lactamase; bla; confers resistance to ampicillin, carbenicillin, and related antibiotics
   8129..8717    +  rep_origin     ori: high-copy-number ColE1/pMB1/pBR322/pUC origin of replication
   8900..8992    +  CDS            lacI (fragment): lac repressor; lacI; The lac repressor binds to the lac operator to inhibit transcription in E. coli. This inhibition can be relieved by adding lactose or isopropyl-β-D-thiogalactopyranoside (IPTG).
   9005..9026    +  protein_bind   CAP binding site: CAP binding activates transcription in the presence of cAMP. E. coli catabolite activator protein
   9041..9071    +  promoter       lac promoter: promoter for the E. coli lac operon
   9079..9095    +  protein_bind   lac operator: The lac repressor binds to the lac operator to inhibit transcription in E. coli. This inhibition can be relieved by adding lactose or isopropyl-β-D-thiogalactopyranoside (IPTG). lac repressor encoded by lacI
   9140..9158    +  promoter       T3 promoter: promoter for bacteriophage T3 RNA polymerase
>Addgene plasmid #144890 | TFORF3414 | addgene full sequence | sequence record 404478 | Addgene NGS Result
TTAATGTAGTCTTATGCAATACTCTTGTAGTCTTGCAACATGGTAACGATGAGTTAGCAACATGCCTTAC
AAGGAGAGAAAAAGCACCGTGCATGCCGATTGGTGGAAGTAAGGTGGTACGATCGTGCCTTATTAGGAAG
GCAACAGACGGGTCTGACATGGATTGGACGAACCACTGAATTGCCGCATTGCAGAGATATTGTATTTAAG
TGCCTAGCTCGATACATAAACGGGTCTCTCTGGTTAGACCAGATCTGAGCCTGGGAGCTCTCTGGCTAAC
TAGGGAACCCACTGCTTAAGCCTCAATAAAGCTTGCCTTGAGTGCTTCAAGTAGTGTGTGCCCGTCTGTT
GTGTGACTCTGGTAACTAGAGATCCCTCAGACCCTTTTAGTCAGTGTGGAAAATCTCTAGCAGTGGCGCC
CGAACAGGGACTTGAAAGCGAAAGGGAAACCAGAGGAGCTCTCTCGACGCAGGACTCGGCTTGCTGAAGC
GCGCACGGCAAGAGGCGAGGGGCGGCGACTGGTGAGTACGCCAAAAATTTTGACTAGCGGAGGCTAGAAG
GAGAGAGATGGGTGCGAGAGCGTCAGTATTAAGCGGGGGAGAATTAGATCGCGATGGGAAAAAATTCGGT
TAAGGCCAGGGGGAAAGAAAAAATATAAATTAAAACATATAGTATGGGCAAGCAGGGAGCTAGAACGATT
CGCAGTTAATCCTGGCCTGTTAGAAACATCAGAAGGCTGTAGACAAATACTGGGACAGCTACAACCATCC
CTTCAGACAGGATCAGAAGAACTTAGATCATTATATAATACAGTAGCAACCCTCTATTGTGTGCATCAAA
GGATAGAGATAAAAGACACCAAGGAAGCTTTAGACAAGATAGAGGAAGAGCAAAACAAAAGTAAGACCAC
CGCACAGCAAGCGGCCGCTGATCTTCAGACCTGGAGGAGGAGATATGAGGGACAATTGGAGAAGTGAATT
ATATAAATATAAAGTAGTAAAAATTGAACCATTAGGAGTAGCACCCACCAAGGCAAAGAGAAGAGTGGTG
CAGAGAGAAAAAAGAGCAGTGGGAATAGGAGCTTTGTTCCTTGGGTTCTTGGGAGCAGCAGGAAGCACTA
TGGGCGCAGCGTCAATGACGCTGACGGTACAGGCCAGACAATTATTGTCTGGTATAGTGCAGCAGCAGAA
CAATTTGCTGAGGGCTATTGAGGCGCAACAGCATCTGTTGCAACTCACAGTCTGGGGCATCAAGCAGCTC
CAGGCAAGAATCCTGGCTGTGGAAAGATACCTAAAGGATCAACAGCTCCTGGGGATTTGGGGTTGCTCTG
GAAAACTCATTTGCACCACTGCTGTGCCTTGGAATGCTAGTTGGAGTAATAAATCTCTGGAACAGATTTG
GAATCACACGACCTGGATGGAGTGGGACAGAGAAATTAACAATTACACAAGCTTAATACACTCCTTAATT
GAAGAATCGCAAAACCAGCAAGAAAAGAATGAACAAGAATTATTGGAATTAGATAAATGGGCAAGTTTGT
GGAATTGGTTTAACATAACAAATTGGCTGTGGTATATAAAATTATTCATAATGATAGTAGGAGGCTTGGT
AGGTTTAAGAATAGTTTTTGCTGTACTTTCTATAGTGAATAGAGTTAGGCAGGGATATTCACCATTATCG
TTTCAGACCCACCTCCCAACCCCGAGGGGACCCATGCATTGCATCTCAATTAGTCAGCAACCAGGTGTGG
AAAGTCCCCAGGCTCCCCAGCAGGCAGAAGTATGCAAAGCATGCGTCTCAATTAGTCAGCAACCATAGTC
CCGCCCCTAACTCCGCCCATCCCGCCCCTAACTCCGCCCAGTTCCGCCCATTCTCCGCCCCATGGCTGAC
TAATTTTTTTTATTTATGCAGAGGCCGAGGCCGCCTCGGCCTCTGAGCTATTCCAGAAGTAGTGAGGAGG
CTTTTTTGGAGGCCTAGGCTTTTGCAAAAAGCTTTCTAGAGGTACCACCGGAGCTTACCATGACCGAGTA
CAAGCCCACGGTGCGCCTCGCCACCCGCGACGACGTCCCCAGGGCCGTACGCACCCTCGCCGCCGCGTTC
GCCGACTACCCCGCCACGCGCCACACCGTCGATCCGGACCGCCACATCGAGCGGGTCACCGAGCTGCAAG
AACTCTTCCTCACGCGCGTCGGGCTCGACATCGGCAAGGTGTGGGTCGCGGACGACGGCGCCGCCGTGGC
GGTCTGGACCACGCCGGAGAGCGTCGAAGCGGGGGCGGTGTTCGCCGAGATCGGCCCGCGCATGGCCGAG
TTGAGCGGTTCCCGGCTGGCCGCGCAGCAACAGATGGAAGGCCTCCTGGCGCCGCACCGGCCCAAGGAGC
CCGCGTGGTTCCTGGCCACCGTCGGCGTCTCGCCCGACCACCAGGGCAAGGGTCTGGGCAGCGCCGTCGT
GCTCCCCGGAGTGGAGGCGGCCGAGCGCGCCGGGGTGCCCGCCTTCCTGGAGACCTCCGCGCCCCGCAAC
CTCCCCTTCTACGAGCGGCTCGGCTTCACCGTCACCGCCGACGTCGAGGTGCCCGAAGGACCGCGCACCT
GGTGCATGACCCGCAAGCCCGGTGCCAGTTAACGAATTCTAGATCTTGAGACAAATGGCAGTATTCATCC
ACAATTTTAAAAGAAAAGGGGGGATTGGGGGGTACAGTGCAGGGGAAAGAATAGTAGACATAATAGCAAC
AGACATACAAACTAAAGAATTACAAAAACAAATTACAAAAATTCAAAATTTTCGGGTTTATTACAGGGAC
AGCAGAGATCCACTTTGGCGCCGGCTCGAGGCCTGCAGGTGCAAAGATGGATAAAGTTTTAAACAGAGAG
GAATCTTTGCAGCTAATGGACCTTCTAGGTCTTGAAAGGAGTGGGAATTGGCTCCGGTGCCCGTCAGTGG
GCAGAGCGCACATCGCCCACAGTCCCCGAGAAGTTGGGGGGAGGGGTCGGCAATTGAACCGGTGCCTAGA
GAAGGTGGCGCGGGGTAAACTGGGAAAGTGATGTCGTGTACTGGCTCCGCCTTTTTCCCGAGGGTGGGGG
AGAACCGTATATAAGTGCAGTAGTCGCCGTGAACGTTCTTTTTCGCAACGGGTTTGCCGCCAGAACACAG
GTAAGTGCCGTGTGTGGTTCCCGCGGGCCTGGCCTCTTTACGGGTTATGGCCCTTGCGTGCCTTGAATTA
CTTCCACCTGGCTGCAGTACGTGATTCTTGATCCCGAGCTTCGGGTTGGAAGTGGGTGGGAGAGTTCGAG
GCCTTGCGCTTAAGGAGCCCCTTCGCCTCGTGCTTGAGTTGAGGCCTGGCCTGGGCGCTGGGGCCGCCGC
GTGCGAATCTGGTGGCACCTTCGCGCCTGTCTCGCTGCTTTCGATAAGTCTCTAGCCATTTAAAATTTTT
GATGACCTGCTGCGACGCTTTTTTTCTGGCAAGATAGTCTTGTAAATGCGGGCCAAGATCTGCACACTGG
TATTTCGGTTTTTGGGGCCGCGGGCGGCGACGGGGCCCGTGCGTCCCAGCGCACATGTTCGGCGAGGCGG
GGCCTGCGAGCGCGGCCACCGAGAATCGGACGGGGGTAGTCTCAAGCTGGCCGGCCTGCTCTGGTGCCTG
GCCTCGCGCCGCCGTGTATCGCCCCGCCCTGGGCGGCAAGGCTGGCCCGGTCGGCACCAGTTGCGTGAGC
GGAAAGATGGCCGCTTCCCGGCCCTGCTGCAGGGAGCTCAAAATGGAGGACGCGGCGCTCGGGAGAGCGG
GCGGGTGAGTCACCCACACAAAGGAAAAGGGCCTTTCCGTCCTCAGCCGTCGCTTCATGTGACTCCACGG
AGTACCGGGCGCCGTCCAGGCACCTCGATTAGTTCTCGAGCTTTTGGAGTACGTCGTCTTTAGGTTGGGG
GGAGGGGTTTTATGCGATGGAGTTTCCCCACACTGAGTGGGTGGAGACTGAAGTTAGGCCAGCTTGGCAC
TTGATGTAATTCTCCTTGGAATTTGCCCTTTTTGAGTTTGGATCTTGGTTCATTCTCAAGCCTCAGACAG
TGGTTCAAAGTTTTTTTCTTCCATTTCAGGTGTCGTGAGGCTAGCATCGATTGATCAACAAGTTTGTACA
AAAAAGTTGGCATGCCAGCCCGCCTTGAGACCTGCATCTCCGACCTCGACTGCGCCAGCAGCAGCGGCAG
TGACCTATCCGGCTTCCTCACCGACGAGGAAGACTGTGCCAGACTCCAACAGGCAGCCTCCGCTTCGGGG
CCGCCCGCGCCGGCCCGCAGGGGCGCGCCCAATATCTCCCGGGCGTCTGAGGTTCCAGGGGCACAGGACG
ACGAGCAGGAGAGGCGGCGGCGCCGCGGCCGGACGCGGGTCCGCTCCGAGGCGCTGCTGCACTCGCTGCG
CAGGAGCCGGCGCGTCAAGGCCAACGATCGCGAGCGCAACCGCATGCACAACTTGAACGCGGCCCTGGAC
GCACTGCGCAGCGTGCTGCCCTCGTTCCCCGACGACACCAAGCTCACCAAAATCGAGACGCTGCGCTTCG
CCTACAACTACATCTGGGCTCTGGCCGAGACACTGCGCCTGGCGGATCAAGGGCTGCCCGGAGGCGGTGC
CCGGGAGCGCCTCCTGCCGCCGCAGTGCGTCCCCTGCCTGCCCGGTCCCCCAAGCCCCGCCAGCGACGCG
GAGTCCTGGGGCTCAGGTGCCGCCGCCGCCTCCCCGCTCTCTGACCCCAGTAGCCCAGCCGCCTCCGAAG
ACTTCACCTACCGCCCCGGCGACCCTGTTTTCTCCTTCCCAAGCCTGCCCAAAGACTTGCTCCACACAAC
GCCCTGTTTCATTCCTTACCACTACCCAACTTTCTTGTACAAAGTGGTTGATATCGGTAAGCCTATCCCT
AACCCTCTCCTCGGTCTCGATTCTACGTAGTAATGAACTAGTCCGTAACTTGAAAGTATTTCGATTTCTT
GGCTTTATATATCTTGTGGAAAGGACGACTCACCTATGTAAGATCAATTTTCACGCGTTAAGTCGACAAT
CAACCTCTGGATTACAAAATTTGTGAAAGATTGACTGGTATTCTTAACTATGTTGCTCCTTTTACGCTAT
GTGGATACGCTGCTTTAATGCCTTTGTATCATGCTATTGCTTCCCGTATGGCTTTCATTTTCTCCTCCTT
GTATAAATCCTGGTTGCTGTCTCTTTATGAGGAGTTGTGGCCCGTTGTCAGGCAACGTGGCGTGGTGTGC
ACTGTGTTTGCTGACGCAACCCCCACTGGTTGGGGCATTGCCACCACCTGTCAGCTCCTTTCCGGGACTT
TCGCTTTCCCCCTCCCTATTGCCACGGCGGAACTCATCGCCGCCTGCCTTGCCCGCTGCTGGACAGGGGC
TCGGCTGTTGGGCACTGACAATTCCGTGGTGTTGTCGGGGAAATCATCGTCCTTTCCTTGGCTGCTCGCC
TGTGTTGCCACCTGGATTCTGCGCGGGACGTCCTTCTGCTACGTCCCTTCGGCCCTCAATCCAGCGGACC
TTCCTTCCCGCGGCCTGCTGCCGGCTCTGCGGCCTCTTCCGCGTCTTCGCCTTCGCCCTCAGACGAGTCG
GATCTCCCTTTGGGCCGCCTCCCCGCGTCGACTTTAAGACCAATGACTTACAAGGCAGCTGTAGATCTTA
GCCACTTTTTAAAAGAAAAGGGGGGACTGGAAGGGCTAATTCACTCCCAACGAAGACAAGATCTGCTTTT
TGCTTGTACTGGGTCTCTCTGGTTAGACCAGATCTGAGCCTGGGAGCTCTCTGGCTAACTAGGGAACCCA
CTGCTTAAGCCTCAATAAAGCTTGCCTTGAGTGCTTCAAGTAGTGTGTGCCCGTCTGTTGTGTGACTCTG
GTAACTAGAGATCCCTCAGACCCTTTTAGTCAGTGTGGAAAATCTCTAGCAGTACGTATAGTAGTTCATG
TCATCTTATTATTCAGTATTTATAACTTGCAAAGAAATGAATATCAGAGAGTGAGAGGAACTTGTTTATT
GCAGCTTATAATGGTTACAAATAAAGCAATAGCATCACAAATTTCACAAATAAAGCATTTTTTTCACTGC
ATTCTAGTTGTGGTTTGTCCAAACTCATCAATGTATCTTATCATGTCTGGCTCTAGCTATCCCGCCCCTA
ACTCCGCCCATCCCGCCCCTAACTCCGCCCAGTTCCGCCCATTCTCCGCCCCATGGCTGACTAATTTTTT
TTATTTATGCAGAGGCCGAGGCCGCCTCGGCCTCTGAGCTATTCCAGAAGTAGTGAGGAGGCTTTTTTGG
AGGCCTAGGGACGTACCCAATTCGCCCTATAGTGAGTCGTATTACGCGCGCTCACTGGCCGTCGTTTTAC
AACGTCGTGACTGGGAAAACCCTGGCGTTACCCAACTTAATCGCCTTGCAGCACATCCCCCTTTCGCCAG
CTGGCGTAATAGCGAAGAGGCCCGCACCGATCGCCCTTCCCAACAGTTGCGCAGCCTGAATGGCGAATGG
G
[124 nt withheld, positions 6512-6635]
C
[91 nt withheld, positions 6637-6727]
A
[49 nt withheld, positions 6729-6777]
CCTTTGACGTTGGAGTCCACGTTCTTT
[37 nt withheld, positions 6805-6841]
ACCCTATCTCGGTCTATTCTTTTGATTTATAAGGGATTTTGCCGATTTCGGCCTATTGGTTAAAAAATGA
GCTGATTTAACAAAAATTTAACGCGAATTTTAACAAAATATTAACGCTTACAATTTAGGTGGCACTTTTC
GGGGAAATGTGCGCGGAACCCCTATTTGTTTATTTTTCTAAATACATTCAAATATGTATCCGCTCATGAG
ACAATAACCCTGATAAATGCTTCAATAATATTGAAAAAGGAAGAGTATGAGTATTCAACATTTCCGTGTC
GCCCTTATTCCCTTTTTTGCGGCATTTTGCCTTCCTGTTTTTGCTCACCCAGAAACGCTGGTGAAAGTAA
AAGATGCTGAAGATCAGTTGGGTGCACGAGTGGGTTACATCGAACTGGATCTCAACAGCGGTAAGATCCT
TGAGAGTTTTCGCCCCGAAGAACGTTTTCCAATGATGAGCACTTTTAAAGTTCTGCTATGTGGCGCGGTA
TTATCCCGTATTGACGCCGGGCAAGAGCAACTCGGTCGCCGCATACACTATTCTCAGAATGACTTGGTTG
AGTACTCACCAGTCACAGAAAAGCATCTTACGGATGGCATGACAGTAAGAGAATTATGCAGTGCTGCCAT
AACCATGAGTGATAACACTGCGGCCAACTTACTTCTGACAACGATCGGAGGACCGAAGGAGCTAACCGCT
TTTTTGCACAACATGGGGGATCATGTAACTCGCCTTGATCGTTGGGAACCGGAGCTGAATGAAGCCATAC
CAAACGACGAGCGTGACACCACGATGCCTGTAGCAATGGCAACAACGTTGCGCAAACTATTAACTGGCGA
ACTACTTACTCTAGCTTCCCGGCAACAATTAATAGACTGGATGGAGGCGGATAAAGTTGCAGGACCACTT
CTGCGCTCGGCCCTTCCGGCTGGCTGGTTTATTGCTGATAAATCTGGAGCCGGTGAGCGTGGGTCTCGCG
GTATCATTGCAGCACTGGGGCCAGATGGTAAGCCCTCCCGTATCGTAGTTATCTACACGACGGGGAGTCA
GGCAACTATGGATGAACGAAATAGACAGATCGCTGAGATAGGTGCCTCACTGATTAAGCATTGGTAACTG
TCAGACCAAGTTTACTCATATATACTTTAGATTGATTTAAAACTTCATTTTTAATTTAAAAGGATCTAGG
TGAAGATCCTTTTTGATAATCTCATGACCAAAATCCCTTAACGTGAGTTTTCGTTCCACTGAGCGTCAGA
CCCCGTAGAAAAGATCAAAGGATCTTCTTGAGATCCTTTTTTTCTGCGCGTAATCTGCTGCTTGCAAACA
AAAAAACCACCGCTACCAGCGGTGGTTTGTTTGCCGGATCAAGAGCTACCAACTCTTTTTCCGAAGGTAA
CTGGCTTCAGCAGAGCGCAGATACCAAATACTGTTCTTCTAGTGTAGCCGTAGTTAGGCCACCACTTCAA
GAACTCTGTAGCACCGCCTACATACCTCGCTCTGCTAATCCTGTTACCAGTGGCTGCTGCCAGTGGCGAT
AAGTCGTGTCTTACCGGGTTGGACTCAAGACGATAGTTACCGGATAAGGCGCAGCGGTCGGGCTGAACGG
GGGGTTCGTGCACACAGCCCAGCTTGGAGCGAACGACCTACACCGAACTGAGATACCTACAGCGTGAGCT
ATGAGAAAGCGCCACGCTTCCCGAAGGGAGAAAGGCGGACAGGTATCCGGTAAGCGGCAGGGTCGGAACA
GGAGAGCGCACGAGGGAGCTTCCAGGGGGAAACGCCTGGTATCTTTATAGTCCTGTCGGGTTTCGCCACC
TCTGACTTGAGCGTCGATTTTTGTGATGCTCGTCAGGGGGGCGGAGCCTATGGAAAAACGCCAGCAACGC
GGCCTTTTTACGGTTCCTGGCCTTTTGCTGGCCTTTTGCTCACATGTTCTTTCCTGCGTTATCCCCTGAT
TCTGTGGATAACCGTATTACCGCCTTTGAGTGAGCTGATACCGCTCGCCGCAGCCGAACGACCGAGCGCA
GCGAGTCAGTGAGCGAGGAAGCGGAAGAGCGCCCAATACGCAAACCGCCTCTCCCCGCGCGTTGGCCGAT
TCATTAATGCAGCTGGCACGACAGGTTTCCCGACTGGAAAGCGGGCAGTGAGCGCAACGCAATTAATGTG
AGTTAGCTCACTCATTAGGCACCCCAGGCTTTACACTTTATGCTTCCGGCTCGTATGTTGTGTGGAATTG
TGAGCGGATAACAATTTCACACAGGAAACAGCTATGACCATGATTACGCCAAGCGCGCAATTAACCCTCA
CTAAAGGGAACAAAAGCTGGAGCTGCAAGC
