>Addgene plasmid #144890 | TFORF3414 | depositor partial sequence | sequence record 286785 | Insert
ATCGATTGATCAACAAGTTTGTACAAAAAAGTTGGCATGCCAGCCCGCCTTGAGACCTGCATCTCCGACC
TCGACTGCGCCAGCAGCAGCGGCAGTGACCTATCCGGCTTCCTCACCGACGAGGAAGACTGTGCCAGACT
CCAACAGGCAGCCTCCGCTTCGGGGCCGCCCGCGCCGGCCCGCAGGGGCGCGCCCAATATCTCCCGGGCG
TCTGAGGTTCCAGGGGCACAGGACGACGAGCAGGAGAGGCGGCGGCGCCGCGGCCGGACGCGGGTCCGCT
CCGAGGCGCTGCTGCACTCGCTGCGCAGGAGCCGGCGCGTCAAGGCCAACGATCGCGAGCGCAACCGCAT
GCACAACTTGAACGCGGCCCTGGACGCACTGCGCAGCGTGCTGCCCTCGTTCCCCGACGACACCAAGCTC
ACCAAAATCGAGACGCTGCGCTTCGCCTACAACTACATCTGGGCTCTGGCCGAGACACTGCGCCTGGCGG
ATCAAGGGCTGCCCGGAGGCGGTGCCCGGGAGCGCCTCCTGCCGCCGCAGTGCGTCCCCTGCCTGCCCGG
TCCCCCAAGCCCCGCCAGCGACGCGGAGTCCTGGGGCTCAGGTGCCGCCGCCGCCTCCCCGCTCTCTGAC
CCCAGTAGCCCAGCCGCCTCCGAAGACTTCACCTACCGCCCCGGCGACCCTGTTTTCTCCTTCCCAAGCC
TGCCCAAAGACTTGCTCCACACAACGCCCTGTTTCATTCCTTACCACTACCCAACTTTCTTGTACAAAGT
GGTTGATATCGGTAAGCCTATCCCTAACCCTCTCCTCGGTCTCGATTCTACGTAGTAATGAACTAGTCCG
TAACTTGAAAGTATTTCGATTTCTTGGCTTTATATATCTTGTGGAAAGGACGACTCACCTATGTAAGATC
AATTTTC
