>Addgene plasmid #144890 | TFORF3414 | depositor partial sequence | sequence record 286786 | Barcode
CTCACCTATGTAAGATCAATTTTC
